>Addgene plasmid #22116 | pGEX-6P1-Ataxin3Q80 | addgene full sequence | sequence record 194140 | Addgene NGS Result
GGTATTTTCTCCTTACGCATCTGTGCGGTATTTCACACCGCATAAATTCCGACACCATCGAATGGCGCAA
AACCTTTCGCGGTATGGCATGATAGCGCCCGGAAGAGAGTCAATTCAGGGTGGTGAATGTGAAACCAGTA
ACGTTATACGATGTCGCAGAGTATGCCGGTGTCTCTTATCAGACCGTTTCCCGCGTGGTGAACCAGGCCA
GCCACGTTTCTGCGAAAACGCGGGAAAAAGTGGAAGCGGCGATGGCGGAGCTGAATTACATTCCCAACCG
CGTGGCACAACAACTGGCGGGCAAACAGTCGTTGCTGATTGGCGTTGCCACCTCCAGTCTGGCCCTGCAC
GCGCCGTCGCAAATTGTCGCGGCGATTAAATCTCGCGCCGATCAACTGGGTGCCAGCGTGGTGGTGTCGA
TGGTAGAACGAAGCGGCGTCGAAGCCTGTAAAGCGGCGGTGCACAATCTTCTCGCGCAACGCGTCAGTGG
GCTGATCATTAACTATCCGCTGGATGACCAGGATGCCATTGCTGTGGAAGCTGCCTGCACTAATGTTCCG
GCGTTATTTCTTGATGTCTCTGACCAGACACCCATCAACAGTATTATTTTCTCCCATGAAGACGGTACGC
GACTGGGCGTGGAGCATCTGGTCGCATTGGGTCACCAGCAAATCGCGCTGTTAGCGGGCCCATTAAGTTC
TGTCTCGGCGCGTCTGCGTCTGGCTGGCTGGCATAAATATCTCACTCGCAATCAAATTCAGCCGATAGCG
GAACGGGAAGGCGACTGGAGTGCCATGTCCGGTTTTCAACAAACCATGCAAATGCTGAATGAGGGCATCG
TTCCCACTGCGATGCTGGTTGCCAACGATCAGATGGCGCTGGGCGCAATGCGCGCCATTACCGAGTCCGG
GCTGCGCGTTGGTGCGGATATCTCGGTAGTGGGATACGACGATACCGAAGACAGCTCATGTTATATCCCG
CCGTTAACCACCATCAAACAGGATTTTCGCCTGCTGGGGCAAACCAGCGTGGACCGCTTGCTGCAACTCT
CTCAGGGCCAGGCGGTGAAGGGCAATCAGCTGTTGCCCGTCTCACTGGTGAAAAGAAAAACCACGCTAGC
GCCCAATACGCAAACCGCCTCTCCCCGCGCGTTGGCCGATTCATTAATGCAGCTGGCACGACAGGTTTCC
CGACTGGAAAGCGGGCAGTGAGCGCAACGCAATTAATGTAAGTTAGCTCACTCATTAGGCACCCCAGGCT
TTACACTTTATGCTTCCGGCTCGTATGTTGTGTGGAATTGTGAGCGGATAACAATTTCACACAGGAAACA
GCTATGACCATGATTACGGATTCACTGGCCGTCGTTTTACAACGTCGTGACTGGGAAAACCCTGGCGTTA
CCCAACTTAATCGCCTTGCAGCACATCCCCCTTTCGCCAGCTGGCGTAATAGCGAAGAGGCCCGCACCGA
TCGCCCTTCCCAACAGTTGCGCAGCCTGAATGGCGAATGGCGCTTTGCCTGGTTTCCGGCACCAGAAGCG
GTGCCGGAAAGCTGGCTGGAGTGCGATCTTCCTGAGGCCGATACTGTCGTCGTCCCCTCAAACTGGCAGA
TGCACGGTTACGATGCGCCCATCTACACCAACGTGACCTATCCCATTACGGTCAATCCGCCGTTTGTTCC
CACGGAGAATCCGACGGGTTGTTACTCGCTCACATTTAATGTTGATGAAAGCTGGCTACAGGAAGGCCAG
ACGCGAATTATTTTTGATGGCGTTGGAATTAGCTTATCGACTGCACGGTGCACCAATGCTTCTGGCGTCA
GGCAGCCATCGGAAGCTGTGGTATGGCTGTGCAGGTCGTAAATCACTGCATAATTCGTGTCGCTCAAGGC
GCACTCCCGTTCTGGATAATGTTTTTTGCGCCGACATCATAACGGTTCTGGCAAATATTCTGAAATGAGC
TGTTGACAATTAATCATCGGCTCGTATAATGTGTGGAATTGTGAGCGGATAACAATTTCACACAGGAAAC
AGTATTCATGTCCCCTATACTAGGTTATTGGAAAATTAAGGGCCTTGTGCAACCCACTCGACTTCTTTTG
GAATATCTTGAAGAAAAATATGAAGAGCATTTGTATGAGCGCGATGAAGGTGATAAATGGCGAAACAAAA
AGTTTGAATTGGGTTTGGAGTTTCCCAATCTTCCTTATTATATTGATGGTGATGTTAAATTAACACAGTC
TATGGCCATCATACGTTATATAGCTGACAAGCACAACATGTTGGGTGGTTGTCCAAAAGAGCGTGCAGAG
ATTTCAATGCTTGAAGGAGCGGTTTTGGATATTAGATACGGTGTTTCGAGAATTGCATATAGTAAAGACT
TTGAAACTCTCAAAGTTGATTTTCTTAGCAAGCTACCTGAAATGCTGAAAATGTTCGAAGATCGTTTATG
TCATAAAACATATTTAAATGGTGATCATGTAACCCATCCTGACTTCATGTTGTATGACGCTCTTGATGTT
GTTTTATACATGGACCCAATGTGCCTGGATGCGTTCCCAAAATTAGTTTGTTTTAAAAAACGTATTGAAG
CTATCCCACAAATTGATAAGTACTTGAAATCCAGCAAGTATATAGCATGGCCTTTGCAGGGCTGGCAAGC
CACGTTTGGTGGTGGCGACCATCCTCCAAAATCGGATCTGGAAGTTCTGTTCCAGGGGCCCCTGGGATCC
ATAAACATGGAGTCCATCTTCCACGAGAAACAAGAAGGCTCACTTTGTGCTCAACATTGCCTGAATAACT
TATTGCAAGGAGAATATTTTAGCCCTGTGGAATTATCCTCAATTGCACATCAGCTGGATGAGGAGGAGAG
GATGAGAATGGCAGAAGGAGGAGTTACTAGTGAAGATTATCGCACGTTTTTACAGCAGCCTTCTGGAAAT
ATGGATGACAGTGGTTTTTTCTCTATTCAGGTTATAAGCAATGCCTTGAAAGTTTGGGGTTTAGAACTAA
TCCTGTTCAACAGTCCAGAGTATCAGAGGCTCAGGATCGATCCTATAAATGAAAGATCATTTATATGCAA
TTATAAGGAACACTGGTTTACAGTTAGAAAATTAGGAAAACAGTGGTTTAACTTGAATTCTCTCTTGACG
GGTCCAGAATTAATATCAGATACATATCTTGCACTTTTCTTGGCTCAATTACAACAGGAAGGTTATTCTA
TATTTGTTGTTAAGGGTGATCTGCCAGATTGCGAAGCTGACCAACTCCTGCAGATGATTAGGGTCCAACA
GATGCATCGACCAAAACTTATTGGAGAAGAATTAGCACAACTAAAAGAGCAAAGAGTCCATAAAACAGAC
CTGGAACGAATGTTAGAAGCAAATGATGGCTCAGGAATGTTAGACGAAGATGAGGAGGATTTGCAGAGGG
CTCTGGCACTAAGTCGCCAAGAAATTGACATGGAAGATGAGGAAGCAGATCTCCGCAGGGCTATTCAGCT
AAGTATGCAAGGTAGTTCCAGAAACATATCTCAAGATATGACACAGACATCAGGTACAAATCTTACTTCA
GAAGAGCTTCGGAAGAGACGAGAAGCCTACTTTGAAAAACAGCAGCAAAAGCAGCAACAGCAGCAGCAGC
AGCAGCAGCAGCAGCAGCAGCAGCAGCAGCAGCAGCAGCAGCAGCAGCAGCAGCAGCAGCAGCAGCAGCA
GCAGCAGCAGCAGCAGCAGCAGCAGCAGCAGCAGCAGCAGCAGCAGCAGCAGCAGCAGCAGCAGCGGGAC
CTATCAGGACAGAGTTCACATCCATGTGAAAGGCCAGCCACCAGTTCAGGAGCACTTGGGAGTGATCTAG
GTGATGCTATGAGTGAAGAAGACATGCTTCAGGCAGCTGTGACCATGTCTTTAGAAACTGTCAGAAATGA
TTTGAAAACAGAAGGAAAAAAATAAATAAGAATGCGGCCGCATCGTGACTGACTGACGATCTGCCTCGCG
CGTTTCGGTGATGACGGTGAAAACCTCTGACACATGCAGCTCCCGGAGACGGTCACAGCTTGTCTGTAAG
CGGATGCCGGGAGCAGACAAGCCCGTCAGGGCGCGTCAGCGGGTGTTGGCGGGTGTCGGGGCGCAGCCAT
GACCCAGTCACGTAGCGATAGCGGAGTGTATAATTCTTGAAGACGAAAGGGCCTCGTGATACGCCTATTT
TTATAGGTTAATGTCATGATAATAATGGTTTCTTAGACGTCAGGTGGCACTTTTCGGGGAAATGTGCGCG
GAACCCCTATTTGTTTATTTTTCTAAATACATTCAAATATGTATCCGCTCATGAGACAATAACCCTGATA
AATGCTTCAATAATATTGAAAAAGGAAGAGTATGAGTATTCAACATTTCCGTGTCGCCCTTATTCCCTTT
TTTGCGGCATTTTGCCTTCCTGTTTTTGCTCACCCAGAAACGCTGGTGAAAGTAAAAGATGCTGAAGATC
AGTTGGGTGCACGAGTGGGTTACATCGAACTGGATCTCAACAGCGGTAAGATCCTTGAGAGTTTTCGCCC
CGAAGAACGTTTTCCAATGATGAGCACTTTTAAAGTTCTGCTATGTGGCGCGGTATTATCCCGTGTTGAC
GCCGGGCAAGAGCAACTCGGTCGCCGCATACACTATTCTCAGAATGACTTGGTTGAGTACTCACCAGTCA
CAGAAAAGCATCTTACGGATGGCATGACAGTAAGAGAATTATGCAGTGCTGCCATAACCATGAGTGATAA
CACTGCGGCCAACTTACTTCTGACAACGATCGGAGGACCGAAGGAGCTAACCGCTTTTTTGCACAACATG
GGGGATCATGTAACTCGCCTTGATCGTTGGGAACCGGAGCTGAATGAAGCCATACCAAACGACGAGCGTG
ACACCACGATGCCTGCAGCAATGGCAACAACGTTGCGCAAACTATTAACTGGCGAACTACTTACTCTAGC
TTCCCGGCAACAATTAATAGACTGGATGGAGGCGGATAAAGTTGCAGGACCACTTCTGCGCTCGGCCCTT
CCGGCTGGCTGGTTTATTGCTGATAAATCTGGAGCCGGTGAGCGTGGGTCTCGCGGTATCATTGCAGCAC
TGGGGCCAGATGGTAAGCCCTCCCGTATCGTAGTTATCTACACGACGGGGAGTCAGGCAACTATGGATGA
ACGAAATAGACAGATCGCTGAGATAGGTGCCTCACTGATTAAGCATTGGTAACTGTCAGACCAAGTTTAC
TCATATATACTTTAGATTGATTTAAAACTTCATTTTTAATTTAAAAGGATCTAGGTGAAGATCCTTTTTG
ATAATCTCATGACCAAAATCCCTTAACGTGAGTTTTCGTTCCACTGAGCGTCAGACCCCGTAGAAAAGAT
CAAAGGATCTTCTTGAGATCCTTTTTTTCTGCGCGTAATCTGCTGCTTGCAAACAAAAAAACCACCGCTA
CCAGCGGTGGTTTGTTTGCCGGATCAAGAGCTACCAACTCTTTTTCCGAAGGTAACTGGCTTCAGCAGAG
CGCAGATACCAAATACTGTCCTTCTAGTGTAGCCGTAGTTAGGCCACCACTTCAAGAACTCTGTAGCACC
GCCTACATACCTCGCTCTGCTAATCCTGTTACCAGTGGCTGCTGCCAGTGGCGATAAGTCGTGTCTTACC
GGGTTGGACTCAAGACGATAGTTACCGGATAAGGCGCAGCGGTCGGGCTGAACGGGGGGTTCGTGCACAC
AGCCCAGCTTGGAGCGAACGACCTACACCGAACTGAGATACCTACAGCGTGAGCTATGAGAAAGCGCCAC
GCTTCCCGAAGGGAGAAAGGCGGACAGGTATCCGGTAAGCGGCAGGGTCGGAACAGGAGAGCGCACGAGG
GAGCTTCCAGGGGGAAACGCCTGGTATCTTTATAGTCCTGTCGGGTTTCGCCACCTCTGACTTGAGCGTC
GATTTTTGTGATGCTCGTCAGGGGGGCGGAGCCTATGGAAAAACGCCAGCAACGCGGCCTTTTTACGGTT
CCTGGCCTTTTGCTGGCCTTTTGCTCACATGTTCTTTCCTGCGTTATCCCCTGATTCTGTGGATAACCGT
ATTACCGCCTTTGAGTGAGCTGATACCGCTCGCCGCAGCCGAACGACCGAGCGCAGCGAGTCAGTGAGCG
AGGAAGCGGAAGAGCGCCTGATGC
Features (pLannotate 1.2.2; 17 found; start..end, strand, type, name):
     51..128     +  promoter       lacI promoter: lacI
    129..1211    +  CDS            lacI: lac repressor; lacI; The lac repressor binds to the lac operator to inhibit transcription in E. coli. This inhibition can be relieved by adding lactose or isopropyl-β-D-thiogalactopyranoside (IPTG).
   1224..1245    +  protein_bind   CAP binding site: CAP binding activates transcription in the presence of cAMP. E. coli catabolite activator protein
   1260..1290    +  promoter       lac promoter: promoter for the E. coli lac operon
   1298..1314    +  protein_bind   lac operator: The lac repressor binds to the lac operator to inhibit transcription in E. coli. This inhibition can be relieved by adding lactose or isopropyl-β-D-thiogalactopyranoside (IPTG). lac repressor encoded by lacI
   1334..1507    +  CDS            lacZα: LacZα fragment of β-galactosidase; lacZ fragment
   1771..1887    -  CDS            yciV (fragment): RNAAM_ECOLI - Also known as trpH From Escherichia coli (strain K12).
   1963..1991    +  promoter       tac promoter: strong E. coli promoter; hybrid between the trp and lac UV5 promoters
   1999..2015    +  protein_bind   lac operator: The lac repressor binds to the lac operator to inhibit transcription in E. coli. This inhibition can be relieved by adding lactose or isopropyl-β-D-thiogalactopyranoside (IPTG). lac repressor encoded by lacI
   2038..2691    +  CDS            GST26_SCHJA: Experimental evidence at protein level: Swiss-Prot protein existence level 1. GST isoenzymes appear to play a central role in the parasite detoxification system. Other functions are also suspected including a role in increasing the solubility of haematin in the parasite gut. From Schistosoma japonicum (Blood fluke).
   2737..3942    +  CDS            ATXN3: ATX3_HUMAN - Also known as ATX3, MJD, MJD1, SCA3. Experimental evidence at protein level: Swiss-Prot protein existence level 1. Deubiquitinating enzyme involved in protein homeostasis maintenance, transcription, cytoskeleton regulation, myogenesis and degradation of misfolded chaperone substrates (PubMed:12297501, PubMed:17696782, PubMed:23625928, PubMed:28445460, PubMed:16118278). Binds long polyubiquitin chains and trims them, while it has weak or no activity against chains of 4 or less ubiquitins (PubMed:17696782). Involved in degradation of misfolded chaperone substrates via its interactio
   3981..4020    +  CDS            rop (fragment): Rop protein, which maintains plasmids at low copy number; rop
   4122..4162    +  misc_feature   bom (fragment): basis of mobility region from pBR322
   4267..4371    +  promoter       AmpR promoter: bla
   4372..5232    +  CDS            AmpR: β-lactamase; bla; confers resistance to ampicillin, carbenicillin, and related antibiotics
   5403..5991    +  rep_origin     ori: high-copy-number ColE1/pMB1/pBR322/pUC origin of replication
   6177..44      -  misc_feature   bom (fragment) (across the origin): basis of mobility region from pBR322
