[The description below was written by a language model from this plasmid's Addgene catalogue record and pLannotate feature annotations shown in this document.]
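Description:
pGEX-6P1-Ataxin3Q80 is a bacterial expression plasmid built on the commercial pGEX-6P-1 backbone for producing human ataxin-3 (ATXN3) as an N-terminal glutathione S-transferase fusion in E. coli. The sequenced construct is about 6.2 kb. It replicates from a high-copy ColE1/pMB1-type origin and is selected with ampicillin through the β-lactamase (AmpR) gene and its own promoter. Short annotated fragments of rop, bom, lacZα and an E. coli yciV sequence appear to be leftover backbone sequence rather than functional parts.

Expression is driven by the strong hybrid tac promoter, which is followed by a lac operator. The plasmid also carries lacI with its promoter, so the lac repressor keeps transcription off until it is relieved with IPTG. Downstream lies the Schistosoma japonicum GST coding sequence, followed after a short linker by the ATXN3 open reading frame of roughly 1.2–1.3 kb, cloned between BamHI and NotI. In the pGEX-6P series this linker normally encodes a PreScission protease site for removing GST, although the feature table does not annotate it. The "Q80" in the name suggests a pathogenically expanded polyglutamine tract of about 80 residues, as occurs in spinocerebellar ataxia type 3/Machado-Joseph disease, but the record does not spell this out. It does list a Thr251Ala substitution in the insert.

The GST tag allows affinity purification on glutathione resin. The associated publication concerns ataxin-3 as a deubiquitinating enzyme that edits Lys63 linkages in mixed-linkage ubiquitin chains. This is consistent with using the plasmid to make recombinant expanded ataxin-3 for in vitro biochemical and deubiquitination assays.
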