Addgene plasmid #22116: pGEX-6P1-Ataxin3Q80
Depositing lab: Henry Paulson. Depositing organization: University of Michigan. Publication: The deubiquitinating enzyme ataxin-3, a polyglutamine disease protein, edits Lys63 linkages in mixed linkage ubiquitin chains. Winborn BJ, Travis SM, Todi SV, Scaglione KM, Xu P, Williams AJ, Cohen RE, Peng J, Paulson HL. J Biol Chem. 2008 Sep 26. 283(39):26436-43. 10.1074/jbc.M803692200 PubMed 18599482.
Backbone
  Vector backbone: pGEX-6P-1
  Backbone manufacturer: GE Healthcare
  Backbone size w/o insert (bp): 4984
  Vector type: Bacterial Expression
Growth in bacteria
  Bacterial resistance: Ampicillin, 100 μg/mL
  Growth temperature: 37°C
  Growth strain: DH5alpha
  Copy number: High Copy
Gene/Insert
  Gene/Insert name: Ataxin 3
  Species: H. sapiens (human)
  Insert size (bp): 1300
  Mutation: Thr251Ala
  Entrez Gene: ATXN3 (a.k.a. AT3, ATX3, JOS, MJD, MJD1, SCA3)
  Tag / fusion protein: GST (N terminal on backbone)
  Cloning method: Restriction Enzyme; 5′ cloning site BamHI (unknown if destroyed); 3′ cloning site NotI (unknown if destroyed)
  Sequencing primers: 5′ pGEX-5; 3′ pGEX-3
Terms and licenses: Academic/Nonprofit Terms; Industry Terms: Not Available to Industry
How to cite: pGEX-6P1-Ataxin3Q80 was a gift from Henry Paulson (Addgene plasmid # 22116)
