>Addgene plasmid #22116 | pGEX-6P1-Ataxin3Q80 | addgene partial sequence | sequence record 27918 | 22116 with pGEX-3
CGCGCGAGGCAGATCGTCAGTCAGTCACGATGCGGCCGCATTCTTATTTATTTTTTTCCTTCTGTTTTCA
AATCATTTCTGACAGTTTCTAAAGACATGGTCACAGCTGCCTGAAGCATGTCTTCTTCACTCATAGCATC
ACCTAGATCACTCCCAAGTGCTCCTGAACTGGTGGCTGGCCTTTCACATGGATGTGAACTCTGTCCTGAT
AGGTCCCGCTGCTGCTGCTGCTGCTGCTGCTGCTGCTGCTGCTGCTGCTGCTGCTGCTGCTGCTGCTGCT
GCTGCTGCTGCTGCTGCTGCTGCTGCTGCTGCTGCTGCTGCTGCTGCTGCTGCTGCTGCTGCTGCTGCTG
CTGCTGCTGCTGCTGTTGCTGCTTTTGCTGCTGTTTTTCAAAGTAGGCTTCTCGTCTCTTCCGAAGCTCT
TCTGAAGTAAGATTTGTACCTGATGTCTGTGTCATATCTTGAGATATGTTTCTGGAACTACCTTGCATAC
TTAGCTGAATAGCCCTGCGGAGATCTGCTTCCTCATCTTCCATGTCAATTTCTTGGCGACTTAGTGCCAG
AGCCCTCTGCAAATCCTCCTCATCTTCGTCTAACATTCCTGAGCCATCATTTGCTTCTAACATTCGTTCC
AGGTCTGTTTTATGGACTCTTTGCTCTTTTAGTTGTGCTAATTCTTCTCCAATAAGTTTTGGTCGATGCA
TCTGTTGGACCCTAATCATCTGCAGGAGTTGGTCAGCTTCGCAATCTGGCAGATCA
