>Addgene plasmid #22116 | pGEX-6P1-Ataxin3Q80 | addgene partial sequence | sequence record 27919 | 22116 with pGEX-5
ATCGGATCTGGANTTCTGTTCCAGGGGCCCCTGGGATCCATAAACATGGAGTCCATCTTCCACGAGAAAC
AAGAAGGCTCACTTTGTGCTCAACATTGCCTGAATAACTTATTGCAAGGAGAATATTTTAGCCCTGTGGA
ATTATCCTCAATTGCACATCAGCTGGATGAGGAGGAGAGGATGAGAATGGCAGAAGGAGGAGTTACTAGT
GAAGATTATCGCACGTTTTTACAGCAGCCTTCTGGAAATATGGATGACAGTGGTTTTTTCTCTATTCAGG
TTATAAGCAATGCCTTGAAAGTTTGGGGTTTAGAACTAATCCTGTTCAACAGTCCAGAGTATCAGAGGCT
CAGGATCGATCCTATAAATGAAAGATCATTTATATGCAATTATAAGGAACACTGGTTTACAGTTAGAAAA
TTAGGAAAACAGTGGTTTAACTTGAATTCTCTCTTGACGGGTCCAGAATTAATATCAGATACATATCTTG
CACTTTTCTTGGCTCAATTACAACAGGAAGGTTATTCTATATTTGTTGTTAAGGGTGATCTGCCAGATTG
CGAAGCTGACCAACTCCTGCAGATGATTAGGGTCCAACAGATGCATCGACCAAAACTTATTGGAGAAGAA
TTAGCACAACTAAAAGAGCAAAGAGTCCATAAAACAGACCTGGAACGAATGTTAGAAGCAAATGATGGCT
CNGAATGTTAGACGAAGATGAGGAGGATTTGCAGAGGGCTCTGGCACTAAGTCGCCAAGAAATTGACATG
GGAGATGAGGAAGCAGATCTCCGNNNGGCCTANC
